Addgene plasmid #173765: pBN095
Purpose: express E. coli E69 (O9a:K30) Wzc with periplasmic motif 3 truncation
Depositing lab: James Naismith. Depositing organization: University of Oxford. Publication: The molecular basis of regulation of bacterial capsule assembly by Wzc. Yang Y, Liu J, Clarke BR, Seidel L, Bolla JR, Ward PN, Zhang P, Robinson CV, Whitfield C, Naismith JH. Nat Commun. 2021 Jul 16;12(1):4349. doi: 10.1038/s41467-021-24652-1. PubMed 34272394.
Backbone
  Vector backbone: pBAD24
  Backbone size w/o insert (bp): 4542
  Total vector size (bp): 6308
  Vector type: Bacterial Expression
Growth in bacteria
  Bacterial resistance: Ampicillin, 100 μg/mL
  Growth temperature: 37°C
  Growth strain: DH5alpha
  Copy number: Unknown
Gene/Insert
  Gene/Insert name: E. coli E69 (O9a:K30) Wzc with periplasmic motif 3 truncation
  Species: Escherichia coli
  Insert size (bp): 1794
  Mutation: delete motif 3
  Promoter: araBAD
  Tag / fusion protein: hexa-histidine tag (C terminal on insert)
  Cloning method: Gibson Cloning
  Sequencing primers: 5′ pBADF; 3′ pBADR
Terms and licenses: Academic/Nonprofit Terms; Industry Terms: Not Available to Industry
How to cite: pBN095 was a gift from James Naismith (Addgene plasmid # 173765 ; http://n2t.net/addgene:173765 ; RRID:Addgene_173765)
