[The description below was written by a language model from this plasmid's Addgene catalogue record and pLannotate feature annotations shown in this document.]
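Description:
pBN095 is a bacterial expression plasmid built on the pBAD24 backbone (about 6.3 kb in total) for arabinose-inducible production of a mutant form of Wzc from Escherichia coli E69 (serotype O9a:K30). It is propagated in E. coli under ampicillin selection provided by the bla (β-lactamase) gene and its own promoter, and replicates from a ColE1/pMB1-type origin. The backbone also carries an M13 phage origin and remnants of pBR322 sequence (fragments of bom, rop, the tetracycline resistance gene and its promoter) that are not functional markers. The catalogue lists the copy number as unknown.

The insert, introduced by Gibson cloning, is a roughly 1.8 kb Wzc coding sequence in which periplasmic motif 3 has been deleted, followed by a C-terminal hexahistidine tag for affinity purification or detection. The automated annotation labels the open reading frame as a fragment of a homologous Klebsiella pneumoniae protein and the tag as a partial 9xHis; both reflect database matching rather than the recorded source, which is E. coli. Transcription is driven by the araBAD promoter, with the divergently transcribed araC regulator on the same plasmid, so expression is induced by L-arabinose. The rrnB T1 and T2 terminators, along with a 5S rRNA segment of the rrnB region, lie downstream of the cassette.

The associated publication addresses how Wzc regulates bacterial capsule assembly, so this truncation variant is presumably used to test the contribution of periplasmic motif 3 to Wzc structure or function, although the record does not specify particular assays.
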