Features (pLannotate 1.2.2; 16 found; start..end, strand, type, name):
      1..285     +  promoter       araBAD promoter: araBAD; promoter of the L-arabinose operon of E. coli; the araC regulatory gene is transcribed in the opposite direction (Guzman et al., 1995)
    320..2047    +  CDS            YC06_KLEPN (fragment): Experimental evidence at protein level: Swiss-Prot protein existence level 1. From Klebsiella pneumoniae.
   2093..2110    +  CDS            9xHis (fragment): 9xHis affinity tag
   2114..2131    +  misc_feature   MCS (fragment): pUC18/19 multiple cloning site
   2215..2330    +  ncRNA          5S rRNA: Accession: RF00001 - 5S ribosomal RNA
   2334..2420    +  terminator     rrnB T1 terminator: Escherichia coli rrnB; transcription terminator T1 from the E. coli rrnB gene
   2512..2539    +  terminator     rrnB T2 terminator: transcription terminator T2 from the E. coli rrnB gene
   2558..2649    +  promoter       AmpR promoter: bla
   2650..3510    +  CDS            AmpR: β-lactamase; bla; confers resistance to ampicillin, carbenicillin, and related antibiotics
   3552..3932    +  rep_origin     M13 ori (sequence partly withheld): M13 bacteriophage origin of replication; arrow indicates direction of (+) strand synthesis
   4118..4706    +  rep_origin     ori: high-copy-number ColE1/pMB1/pBR322/pUC origin of replication
   4892..4943    -  misc_feature   bom (fragment): basis of mobility region from pBR322
   5059..5098    -  CDS            rop (fragment): Rop protein, which maintains plasmids at low copy number; rop
   5099..5284    -  CDS            TcR (fragment): tetracycline efflux protein; tet; confers resistance to tetracycline
   5294..5312    +  promoter       tet promoter (fragment): E. coli promoter for tetracycline efflux protein gene
   5402..6280    -  CDS            araC: L-arabinose regulatory protein; araC
>Addgene plasmid #173765 | pBN095 | addgene full sequence | sequence record 344806 | Addgene NGS Result
AAGAAACCAATTGTCCATATTGCATCAGACATTGCCGTCACTGCGTCTTTTACTGGCTCTTCTCGCTAAC
CAAACCGGTAACCCCGCTTATTAAAAGCATTCTGTAACAAAGCGGGACCAAAGCCATGACAAAAACGCGT
AACAAAAGTGTCTATAATCACGGCAGAAAAGTCCACATTGATTATTTGCACGGCGTCACACTTTGCTATG
CCATAGCATTTTTATCCATAAGATTAGCGGATCCTACCTGACGCTTTTTATCGCAACTCTCTACTGTTTC
TCCATACCCGTTTTTTTGGGCTAGCAGGAGGAATTCACCATGACTTCAGTCACATCTAAGCAATCAACGA
TACTAGGATCTGATGAAATAGATTTAGGTCGCGTTATCGGTGAGCTAATTGATCATCGTAAGCTTATTAT
ATCTATAACATCGGTTTTTACCTTATTTGCAATACTCTATGCATTATTAGCGACTCCTATCTATGAGACG
GATGCGCTAATTCAAATAGAGCAGAAGCAAGGTAATGCTATACTAAGCAGTCTAAGTCAGGTTTTACCTG
ATGGCCAACCCCAATCTGCACCTGAAACAGCTTTGCTACAATCTCGAATGATTCTTGGCAAAACTATAGA
TGATTTAAACCTTCAGATTCAAATTGAACAAAAATATTTTCCTGTTATTGGCCGTGGGTTAGCAAGATTA
ATGGGAGAAAAACCAGGTAATATTGATATTACTCGGTTATATTTGCCTGATAGTGACGATATTAGTAATA
ATACTCCTAGTATAATATTAACAGTAAAAGATAAAGAAAATTATTCGATCAATAGCGATGGTATTCAACT
CAATGGGGTTGTAGGGACGTTATTAAATGAAAAAGGGATATCATTACTGGTTAACGAAATCGATGCTAAA
CCTGGAGATCAATTTGTTATTACACAGTTGCCTCGATTAAAGGCCATTTCTGATCTTTTAAAAAGTTTTA
GCGTTGCTGATTTGGGTAAAGATACGGGAATGTTAACGTTGACTCTTACTGGAGATAACCCAAAAAGAAT
ATCTCATATTTTGGACAGTATCAGTCAGAACTATCTTGCACAGAACATTGCTAGACAAGCTGCGCAGGAT
GGAGCAGGAGCCAAATCAAGTGCTATTGGCAACGTTAGAATTATTGATAATGCTGTAACAGATCCTAATC
CTGTAAGACCAAAGAAGACTATCATAATTGTAATAGGTGTTGTTTTAGGGCTAATCGTTTCGGTTGTACT
GGTATTGTTCCAAGTGTTTCTACGCCGTGGTATCGAATCCCCAGAGCAACTCGAAGAAATCGGAATAAAC
GTGTATGCAAGTATTCCAATATCTGAATGGCTTACAAAAAATGCTCGTCAGTCAGGGAAAGTCAGAAAAA
ATCAGTCAGACACATTGCTTGCTGTTGGTAATCCTGCCGATTTAGCTGTTGAGGCCATTCGTGGTTTACG
CACAAGTTTGCATTTTGCAATGATGGAAGCAAAAAATAATGTCCTAATGATATCGGGTGCTAGTCCAAGC
GCAGGTAAAACTTTTATTAGCAGTAACTTGGCAGCCACTATAGCAATTACAGGGAAAAAAGTTTTATTCA
TTGATGCTGACCTTCGTAAGGGATATGCTCATAAAATGTTTGGTCATAAAAACGATAAAGGATTATCTGA
GTTTTTATCTGGACAAGCCGCTGCTGAAATGATCATTGATAAAGTAGAAGGGGGGGGATTTGATTACATT
GGTCGTGGACAAATTCCTCCAAACCCAGCTGAATTACTTATGCATCCGCGTTTTGAACAATTATTAAATT
GGGCCTCACAAAATTATGATTTAATTATAATAGATACACCTCCAATTTTGGCAGTGACAGATGCTGCGAT
TATTGGTCGATATGCTGGAACATGTCTATTAGTCGCTCGCTTTGAAAAAAATACTGTTAAAGAAATTGAT
GTAAGTATGAAGCGGTTTGAGCAAAGTGGTGTGGTAGTCAAAGGCTGTATACTTAACGGTGTTGTAAAGA
AAGCTAGCAGCTACTATAGATATGGCCATAATCATTATGGCTATTCTTATTATGATAAAAAACACCACCA
CCACCACCACTGACTGCAGGCATGCAAGCTTGGCTGTTTTGGCGGATGAGAGAAGATTTTCAGCCTGATA
CAGATTAAATCAGAACGCAGAAGCGGTCTGATAAAACAGAATTTGCCTGGCGGCAGTAGCGCGGTGGTCC
CACCTGACCCCATGCCGAACTCAGAAGTGAAACGCCGTAGCGCCGATGGTAGTGTGGGGTCTCCCCATGC
GAGAGTAGGGAACTGCCAGGCATCAAATAAAACGAAAGGCTCAGTCGAAAGACTGGGCCTTTCGTTTTAT
CTGTTGTTTGTCGGTGAACGCTCTCCTGAGTAGGACAAATCCGCCGGGAGCGGATTTGAACGTTGCGAAG
CAACGGCCCGGAGGGTGGCGGGCAGGACGCCCGCCATAAACTGCCAGGCATCAAATTAAGCAGAAGGCCA
TCCTGACGGATGGCCTTTTTGCGTTTCTACAAACTCTTTTGTTTATTTTTCTAAATACATTCAAATATGT
ATCCGCTCATGAGACAATAACCCTGATAAATGCTTCAATAATATTGAAAAAGGAAGAGTATGAGTATTCA
ACATTTCCGTGTCGCCCTTATTCCCTTTTTTGCGGCATTTTGCCTTCCTGTTTTTGCTCACCCAGAAACG
CTGGTGAAAGTAAAAGATGCTGAAGATCAGTTGGGTGCACGAGTGGGTTACATCGAACTGGATCTCAACA
GCGGTAAGATCCTTGAGAGTTTTCGCCCCGAAGAACGTTTTCCAATGATGAGCACTTTTAAAGTTCTGCT
ATGTGGCGCGGTATTATCCCGTGTTGACGCCGGGCAAGAGCAACTCGGTCGCCGCATACACTATTCTCAG
AATGACTTGGTTGAGTACTCACCAGTCACAGAAAAGCATCTTACGGATGGCATGACAGTAAGAGAATTAT
GCAGTGCTGCCATAACCATGAGTGATAACACTGCGGCCAACTTACTTCTGACAACGATCGGAGGACCGAA
GGAGCTAACCGCTTTTTTGCACAACATGGGGGATCATGTAACTCGCCTTGATCGTTGGGAACCGGAGCTG
AATGAAGCCATACCAAACGACGAGCGTGACACCACGATGCCTGTAGCAATGGCAACAACGTTGCGCAAAC
TATTAACTGGCGAACTACTTACTCTAGCTTCCCGGCAACAATTAATAGACTGGATGGAGGCGGATAAAGT
TGCAGGACCACTTCTGCGCTCGGCCCTTCCGGCTGGCTGGTTTATTGCTGATAAATCTGGAGCCGGTGAG
CGTGGGTCTCGCGGTATCATTGCAGCACTGGGGCCAGATGGTAAGCCCTCCCGTATCGTAGTTATCTACA
CGACGGGGAGTCAGGCAACTATGGATGAACGAAATAGACAGATCGCTGAGATAGGTGCCTCACTGATTAA
GCATTGGTAACTGTCAGACCAAGTTTACTCATATATACTTTAGATTGATT
[125 nt withheld, positions 3551-3675]
C
[141 nt withheld, positions 3677-3817]
CCTTTGACGTTGGAGTCCACGTTCTTT
[37 nt withheld, positions 3845-3881]
ACCCTATCTCGGGCTATTCTTTTGATTTATAAGGGATTTTGCCGATTTCGGCCTATTGGTTAAAAAATGA
GCTGATTTAACAAAAATTTAACGCGAATTTTAACAAAATATTAACGTTTACAATTTAAAAGGATCTAGGT
GAAGATCCTTTTTGATAATCTCATGACCAAAATCCCTTAACGTGAGTTTTCGTTCCACTGAGCGTCAGAC
CCCGTAGAAAAGATCAAAGGATCTTCTTGAGATCCTTTTTTTCTGCGCGTAATCTGCTGCTTGCAAACAA
AAAAACCACCGCTACCAGCGGTGGTTTGTTTGCCGGATCAAGAGCTACCAACTCTTTTTCCGAAGGTAAC
TGGCTTCAGCAGAGCGCAGATACCAAATACTGTCCTTCTAGTGTAGCCGTAGTTAGGCCACCACTTCAAG
AACTCTGTAGCACCGCCTACATACCTCGCTCTGCTAATCCTGTTACCAGTGGCTGCTGCCAGTGGCGATA
AGTCGTGTCTTACCGGGTTGGACTCAAGACGATAGTTACCGGATAAGGCGCAGCGGTCGGGCTGAACGGG
GGGTTCGTGCACACAGCCCAGCTTGGAGCGAACGACCTACACCGAACTGAGATACCTACAGCGTGAGCTA
TGAGAAAGCGCCACGCTTCCCGAAGGGAGAAAGGCGGACAGGTATCCGGTAAGCGGCAGGGTCGGAACAG
GAGAGCGCACGAGGGAGCTTCCAGGGGGAAACGCCTGGTATCTTTATAGTCCTGTCGGGTTTCGCCACCT
CTGACTTGAGCGTCGATTTTTGTGATGCTCGTCAGGGGGGCGGAGCCTATGGAAAAACGCCAGCAACGCG
GCCTTTTTACGGTTCCTGGCCTTTTGCTGGCCTTTTGCTCACATGTTCTTTCCTGCGTTATCCCCTGATT
CTGTGGATAACCGTATTACCGCCTTTGAGTGAGCTGATACCGCTCGCCGCAGCCGAACGACCGAGCGCAG
CGAGTCAGTGAGCGAGGAAGCGGAAGAGCGCCTGATGCGGTATTTTCTCCTTACGCATCTGTGCGGTATT
TCACACCGCATAGGGTCATGGCTGCGCCCCGACACCCGCCAACACCCGCTGACGCGCCCTGACGGGCTTG
TCTGCTCCCGGCATCCGCTTACAGACAAGCTGTGACCGTCTCCGGGAGCTGCATGTGTCAGAGGTTTTCA
CCGTCATCACCGAAACGCGCGAGGCAGAAGGAGATGGCGCCCAACAGTCCCCCGGCCACGGGGCCTGCCA
CCATACCCACGCCGAAACAAGCGCTCATGAGCCCGAAGTGGCGAGCCCGATCTTCCCCATCGGTGATGTC
GGCGATATAGGCGCCAGCAACCGCACCTGTGGCGCCGGTGATGCCGGCCACGATGCGTCCGGCGTAGAGG
ATCTGCTCATGTTTGACAGCTTATCATCGATGCATAATGTGCCTGTCAAATGGACGAAGCAGGGATTCTG
CAAACCCTATGCTACTCCGTCAAGCCGTCAATTGTCTGATTCGTTACCAATTATGACAACTTGACGGCTA
CATCATTCACTTTTTCTTCACAACCGGCACGGAACTCGCTCGGGCTGGCCCCGGTGCATTTTTTAAATAC
CCGCGAGAAATAGAGTTGATCGTCAAAACCAACATTGCGACCGACGGTGGCGATAGGCATCCGGGTGGTG
CTCAAAAGCAGCTTCGCCTGGCTGATACGTTGGTCCTCGCGCCAGCTTAAGACGCTAATCCCTAACTGCT
GGCGGAAAAGATGTGACAGACGCGACGGCGACAAGCAAACATGCTGTGCGACGCTGGCGATATCAAAATT
GCTGTCTGCCAGGTGATCGCTGATGTACTGACAAGCCTCGCGTACCCGATTATCCATCGGTGGATGGAGC
GACTCGTTAATCGCTTCCATGCGCCGCAGTAACAATTGCTCAAGCAGATTTATCGCCAGCAGCTCCGAAT
AGCGCCCTTCCCCTTGCCCGGCGTTAATGATTTGCCCAAACAGGTCGCTGAAATGCGGCTGGTGCGCTTC
ATCCGGGCGAAAGAACCCCGTATTGGCAAATATTGACGGCCAGTTAAGCCATTCATGCCAGTAGGCGCGC
GGACGAAAGTAAACCCACTGGTGATACCATTCGCGAGCCTCCGGATGACGACCGTAGTGATGAATCTCTC
CTGGCGGGAACAGCAAAATATCACCCGGTCGGCAAACAAATTCTCGTCCCTGATTTTTCACCACCCCCTG
ACCGCGAATGGTGAGATTGAGAATATAACCTTTCATTCCCAGCGGTCGGTCGATAAAAAAATCGAGATAA
CCGTTGGCCTCAATCGGCGTTAAACCCGCCACCAGATGGGCATTAAACGAGTATCCCGGCAGCAGGGGAT
CATTTTGCGCTTCAGCCATACTTTTCATACTCCCGCCATTCAGAG
