>Addgene plasmid #173765 | pBN095 | depositor partial sequence | sequence record 336961 | E. coli E69 (O9a:K30) Wzc with periplasmic motif 3 truncation
ATGACTTCAGTCACATCTAAGCAATCAACGATACTAGGATCTGATGAAATAGATTTAGGTCGCGTTATCG
GTGAGCTAATTGATCATCGTAAGCTTATTATATCTATAACATCGGTTTTTACCTTATTTGCAATACTCTA
TGCATTATTAGCGACTCCTATCTATGAGACGGATGCGCTAATTCAAATAGAGCAGAAGCAAGGTAATGCT
ATACTAAGCAGTCTAAGTCAGGTTTTACCTGATGGCCAACCCCAATCTGCACCTGAAACAGCTTTGCTAC
AATCTCGAATGATTCTTGGCAAAACTATAGATGATTTAAACCTTCAGATTCAAATTGAACAAAAATATTT
TCCTGTTATTGGCCGTGGGTTAGCAAGATTAATGGGAGAAAAACCAGGTAATATTGATATTACTCGGTTA
TATTTGCCTGATAGTGACGATATTAGTAATAATACTCCTAGTATAATATTAACAGTAAAAGATAAAGAAA
ATTATTCGATCAATAGCGATGGTATTCAACTCAATGGGGTTGTAGGGACGTTATTAAATGAAAAAGGGAT
ATCATTACTGGTTAACGAAATCGATGCTAAACCTGGAGATCAATTTGTTATTACACAGTTGCCTCGATTA
AAGGCCATTTCTGATCTTTTAAAAAGTTTTAGCGTTGCTGATTTGGGTAAAGATACGGGAATGTTAACGT
TGACTCTTACTGGAGATAACCCAAAAAGAATATCTCATATTTTGGACAGTATCAGTCAGAACTATCTTGC
ACAGAACATTGCTAGACAAGCTGCGCAGGATGGAGCAGGAGCCAAATCAAGTGCTATTGGCAACGTTAGA
ATTATTGATAATGCTGTAACAGATCCTAATCCTGTAAGACCAAAGAAGACTATCATAATTGTAATAGGTG
TTGTTTTAGGGCTAATCGTTTCGGTTGTACTGGTATTGTTCCAAGTGTTTCTACGCCGTGGTATCGAATC
CCCAGAGCAACTCGAAGAAATCGGAATAAACGTGTATGCAAGTATTCCAATATCTGAATGGCTTACAAAA
AATGCTCGTCAGTCAGGGAAAGTCAGAAAAAATCAGTCAGACACATTGCTTGCTGTTGGTAATCCTGCCG
ATTTAGCTGTTGAGGCCATTCGTGGTTTACGCACAAGTTTGCATTTTGCAATGATGGAAGCAAAAAATAA
TGTCCTAATGATATCGGGTGCTAGTCCAAGCGCAGGTAAAACTTTTATTAGCAGTAACTTGGCAGCCACT
ATAGCAATTACAGGGAAAAAAGTTTTATTCATTGATGCTGACCTTCGTAAGGGATATGCTCATAAAATGT
TTGGTCATAAAAACGATAAAGGATTATCTGAGTTTTTATCTGGACAAGCCGCTGCTGAAATGATCATTGA
TAAAGTAGAAGGGGGGGGATTTGATTACATTGGTCGTGGACAAATTCCTCCAAACCCAGCTGAATTACTT
ATGCATCCGCGTTTTGAACAATTATTAAATTGGGCCTCACAAAATTATGATTTAATTATAATAGATACAC
CTCCAATTTTGGCAGTGACAGATGCTGCGATTATTGGTCGATATGCTGGAACATGTCTATTAGTCGCTCG
CTTTGAAAAAAATACTGTTAAAGAAATTGATGTAAGTATGAAGCGGTTTGAGCAAAGTGGTGTGGTAGTC
AAAGGCTGTATACTTAACGGTGTTGTAAAGAAAGCTAGCAGCTACTATAGATATGGCCATAATCATTATG
GCTATTCTTATTATGATAAAAAACACCACCACCACCACCACTGA
